Addgene plasmid #147362: pAc5.1B-lambdaN-HA-DmPop2a-D53AE55AE151A-dsRNAres-V5His6_R
Purpose: Insect Expression of DmPop2a-D53AE55AE151A-dsRNAres
Depositing lab: Elisa Izaurralde. Depositing organization: Max Planck Institute for Developmental Biology. Publication: The structural basis for the interaction between the CAF1 nuclease and the NOT1 scaffold of the human CCR4-NOT deadenylase complex. Petit AP, Wohlbold L, Bawankar P, Huntzinger E, Schmidt S, Izaurralde E, Weichenrieder O. Nucleic Acids Res. 2012 Nov;40(21):11058-72. doi: 10.1093/nar/gks883. Epub 2012 Sep 12. PubMed 22977175.
Backbone
  Vector backbone: Unknown
  Vector type: Insect Expression
Growth in bacteria
  Bacterial resistance: Ampicillin, 100 μg/mL
  Growth temperature: 37°C
  Growth strain: DH5alpha
  Copy number: Low Copy
Gene/Insert
  Gene/Insert name: DmPop2a-D53AE55AE151A-dsRNAres
  Species: D. melanogaster (fly)
  Entrez Gene: Pop2 (a.k.a. Dmel_CG5684, CAF1, CG5684, CNOT7, Caf1, Dmel\CG5684, POP2, pop2)
  Cloning method: Unknown
Terms and licenses: Academic/Nonprofit Terms; Industry Terms: Not Available to Industry
Depositor comments: ORF extracted from CG5684-Pa; NM_140281.2, with one non silent mutation I164F; the annotated variations were found in two different clones from 2 independent experiments. Plasmids from this collection were made available to the research community and donated after the lab closed. Please note that the sequence provided by the depositing laboratory may be theoretical/predicted or based on Sanger sequencing results. There may be discrepancies between sequencing results obtained by Addgene and the depositor sequence. If an Addgene verified sequence is not available, please contact before placing your order to request that our lab fully sequence the plasmid.
How to cite: pAc5.1B-lambdaN-HA-DmPop2a-D53AE55AE151A-dsRNAres-V5His6_R was a gift from Elisa Izaurralde (Addgene plasmid # 147362 ; http://n2t.net/addgene:147362 ; RRID:Addgene_147362)
