[The description below was written by a language model from this plasmid's Addgene catalogue record and pLannotate feature annotations shown in this document.]
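Description:
pAc5.1B-lambdaN-HA-DmPop2a-D53AE55AE151A-dsRNAres-V5His6_R is a 6,374 nt insect-cell expression plasmid. The catalogue lists the backbone as unknown, although the name and feature layout point to a pAc5.1-type vector. It is propagated in E. coli through a ColE1/pUC-family origin and selected with ampicillin via a bla cassette under its own promoter. The record describes it as low copy even though the origin is annotated as a high-copy type. A partial tetracycline-resistance fragment and a small SV40 large T antigen fragment are also annotated; these look like backbone remnants rather than functional genes.

Expression is driven by the constitutive Drosophila actin 5C promoter and terminated by an SV40 polyadenylation signal. The open reading frame begins with a short fragment of the bacteriophage lambda N protein, followed by an HA epitope and then Drosophila melanogaster Pop2 (CAF1, CG5684), which the annotation tool labels by homology to human CNOT7, the catalytic deadenylase subunit of the CCR4-NOT complex. A V5 tag lies downstream, and the name indicates a His6 tag as well, though this is not annotated.

The lambda N peptide binds BoxB RNA hairpins, so fusions of this kind are generally used to tether a protein to a BoxB-bearing reporter mRNA. The insert carries the D53A, E55A and E151A substitutions; the record does not state their effect, but the associated study concerns the CAF1 nuclease and its interaction with NOT1. The "dsRNAres" label indicates a coding sequence made resistant to dsRNA, which suits complementation experiments in cells depleted of endogenous Pop2. The depositor also notes one non-silent change, I164F, relative to the reference transcript.
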