Features (pLannotate 1.2.2; 11 found; start..end, strand, type, name):
     56..2568    +  promoter       Ac5 promoter: Drosophila melanogaster actin 5C promoter
   2588..2653    +  CDS            N (fragment): REGN_LAMBD - Experimental evidence at protein level: Swiss-Prot protein existence level 1. Plays a role as a transcriptional antitermination factor that allows the virus to initiate its lytic phase. Activates expression of the delayed viral early genes by modifying host RNA polymerase (RNAP) into a form that is resistant to termination signals. This antitermination function requires the host NusA protein which serves to stabilize the interaction between antitermination protein N and host RNA polymerase. From Escherichia phage lambda (Bacteriophage lambda).
   2678..2704    +  CDS            3xHA (fragment): three tandem HA epitope tags
   2810..3583    +  CDS            CNOT7 (fragment): CNOT7_HUMAN - Also known as CAF1. Experimental evidence at protein level: Swiss-Prot protein existence level 1. Has 3'-5' poly(A) exoribonuclease activity for synthetic poly(A) RNA substrate. Its function seems to be partially redundant with that of CNOT8. Catalytic component of the CCR4-NOT complex which is one of the major cellular mRNA deadenylases and is linked to various cellular processes including bulk mRNA degradation, miRNA-mediated repression, translational repression during translational initiation and general transcription regulation. During miRNA-mediated repression the complex se
   3659..3700    +  CDS            V5 tag: epitope tag from simian virus 5
   3800..3934    -  polyA_signal   SV40 poly(A) signal: SV40 polyadenylation signal
   3957..4041    -  CDS            large T antigen (fragment): large T antigen from SV40 (simian virus 40)
   4042..4512    +  CDS            TcR (fragment): tetracycline efflux protein; tet; confers resistance to tetracycline
   4556..5144    -  rep_origin     ori: high-copy-number ColE1/pMB1/pBR322/pUC origin of replication
   5315..6175    -  CDS            AmpR: β-lactamase; bla; confers resistance to ampicillin, carbenicillin, and related antibiotics
   6176..6280    -  promoter       AmpR promoter: bla
>Addgene plasmid #147362 | pAc5.1B-lambdaN-HA-DmPop2a-D53AE55AE151A-dsRNAres-V5His6_R | depositor full sequence | sequence record 289809 | Full Sequence
CTTCAAGGAATTAATTCTATATTCTAAAAACACAAATGATACTTCTAAAAAAAATCATGAATGGCATCAA
CTCTGAATCAAATCTTTGCAGATGCACCTACTTCTCATTTCCACTGTCACATCATTTTTCCAGATCTCGC
TGCCTGTTATGTGGCCCACAAACCAAGACACGTTTTATGGCCATTAAAGCTGGCTGATCGTCGCCAAACA
CCAAATACATATCAATATGTACATTCGAGAAAGAAGCGATCAAAGAAGCGTCTTCGGGCGAGTAGGAGAA
TGCGGAGGAGAAGGAGAACGAGCTGATCTAGTATCTCTCCACAATCCAATGCCAACTGACCAACTGGCCA
TATTCGGAGCAATTTGAAGCCAATTTCCATCGCCTGGCGATCGCTCCATTCTTGGCTATATGTTTTTCAC
CGTTCCCGGGGCCATTTTCAAAGACTCGTCGGTAAGATAAGATTGTGTCACTCGCTGTCTCTCTTCATTT
GTCGAAGAATGCTGAGGAATTTCGCGATGACGTCGGCGAGTATTTTGAAGAATGAGAATAATTTGTATTT
ATACGAAAATCAGTTAGTGGAATTTTCTACAAAAACATGTTATCTATAGATAATTTTGTTGCAAAATATG
TTGACTATGACAAAGATTGTATGTATATACCTTTAATGTATTCTCATTTTCTTATGTATTTATAATGGCA
ATGATGATACTGATGATATTTTAAGATGATGCCAGACCACAGGCTGATTTCTGCGTCTTTTGCCGAACGC
AGTGCATGTGCGGTTGTTGTTTTTTGGAATAGTTTCAATTTTCGGACTGTCCGCTTTGATTTCAGTTTCT
TGGCTTATTCAAAAAGCAAAGTAAAGCCAAAAAAGCGAGATGGCAATACCAAATGCGGCAAAACGGTAGT
GGAAGGAAAGGGGTGCGGGGCAGCGGAAGGAAGGGTGGGGCGGGGCGTGGCGGGGTCTGTGGCTGGGCGC
GACGTCACCGACGTTGGAGCCACTCCTTTGACCATGTGTGCGTGTGTGTATTATTCGTGTCTCGCCACTC
GCCGGTTGTTTTTTTCTTTTTATCTCGCTCTCTCTAGCGCCATCTCGTACGCATGCTCAACGCACCGCAT
GTTGCCGTGTCCTTTATGCGTCATTTTGGCTCGAAATAGGCAATTATTTAAACAAAGATTAGTCAACGAA
AACGCTAAAATAAATAAGTCTACAATATGGTTACTTATTGCCATGTGTGTGCAGCCAACGATAGCAACAA
AAGCAACAACACAGTGGCTTTCCCTCTTTCACTTTTTGTTTGCAAGCGCGTGCGAGCAAGACGGCACGAC
CGGCAAACGCAATTACGCTGACAAAGAGCAGACGAAGTTTTGGCCGAAAAACATCAAGGCGCCTGATACG
AATGCATTTGCAATAACAATTGCGATATTTAATATTGTTTATGAAGCTGTTTGACTTCAAAACACACAAA
AAAAAAAATAAAACAAATTATTTGAAAGAGAATTAGGAATCGGACAGCTTATCGTTACGGGCTAACAGCA
CACCGAGACGAAATAGCTTACCTGACGTCACAGCCTCTGGAAGAACTGCCGCCAAGCAGAGAGAGAGAGA
AAAAGAGGGAGAGCAGCTTAGACCGCATGTGCTTGTGTGTGAGGCGTCTCTCTCTTCGTCTCCTGTTTGC
GCAAACGCATAGACTGCACTGAGAAAATCGATTACCTATTTTTTATGAATGAATATTTGCACTATTACTA
TTCAAAACTATTAAGATAGCAATCACATTCAATAGCCAAATACTATACCACCTGAGCGATGCAACGAAAT
GATCAATTTGAGCAAAAATGCTGCATATTTAGGACGGCATCATTATAGAAATGCTTCTTGCTGTGTACTT
TTCTCTCGTCTGGCAGCTGTTTCGCCGTTATTGTTAAAACCGGCTTAAGTTAGGTGTGTTTTCTACGACT
AGTGATGCCCCTACTAGAAGATGTGTGTTGCACAAATGTCCCTGAATAACCAATTTGAAGTGCAGATAGC
AGTAAACGTAAGCTAATATGAATATTATTTAACTGTAATGTTTTAATATCGCTGGACATTACTAATAAAC
CCACTATAAACACATGTACATATGTATGTTTTGGCATACAATGAGTAGTTGGGGAAAAAATGTGTAAAAG
CACCGTGACCATCACAGCATAAAGATAACCAGCTGAAGTATCGAATATGAGTAACCCCCAAATTGAATCA
CATGCCGCAACTGATAGGACCCATGGAAGTACACTCTTCATGGCGATATACAAGACACACACAAGCACGA
ACACCCAGTTGCGGAGGAAATTCTCCGTAAATGAAAACCCAATCGGCGAACAATTCATACCCATATATGG
TAAAAGTTTTGAACGCGACTTGAGAGCGGAGAGCATTGCGGCTGATAAGGTTTTAGCGCTAAGCGGGCTT
TATAAAACGGGCTGCGGGACCAGTTTTCATATCACTACCGTTTGAGTTCTTGTGCTGTGTGGATACTCCT
CCCGACACAAAGCCGCTCCATCAGCCAGCAGTCGTCTAATCCAGAGACCCCGGATCGGGGTACCAACATG
GACGCACAAACACGACGACGTGAGCGTCGCGCTGAGAAACAAGCTCAATGGAAAGCTGCAAACGGTGGAT
CTCCTCCACATATGGCTTACCCATACGATGTTCCAGATTACGCTCCTCCAAGCTTGAATTCTGCAGATAT
CATGAAGTGGACCATGCCGAGCGCTATTAGCGGAGCCCCCCACGCTCATATCCCGTCCAATGAAGAATGT
GGAATTCGTGACGTCTGGAAACAGAATTTGGAAGAAGAATTTCGTACGATCCGCAAGGTCGTCCAAAAAT
ATCATTACGTCGCTATGGCCACGGCGTTCCCCGGAGTCGTCGCCCGCCCCGTGGGAGAATTTCGTAGCAC
CGCCGATTACCACTATCAATTGTTGCGTTGCAACGTGGACTTGTTGCGCATCATTCAGCTGGGACTGACG
TTTATGGATGATGACGGCAAAACCCCCCCGGGATATAGCACGTGGCAATTTAATTTTAAATTCAATTTGT
CCGAAGATATGTACGCCCAAGATAGCATTGACTTGTTGCAAAATAGCGGCATCCAATTTAAAAAACATGA
AGAAGACGGAATTGACCCGATTGATTTTGCTGCGTTGTTGATGTCCTCGGGAATTGTCTTGGTCGAGAAT
TTTAAATGGTTGTGTTTTCATAGCGGATATGACTTCGGATATCTGCTGAAATTGCTGACGGACCAAAATT
TGCCGCCCGATGAGTCGGAGTTCTTTGACTTGTTGCATATTTATTTCCCGAATATTTTTGATATTAAATA
CTTGATGAAAAGCTGTAAAAATTTGAAGGGAGGATTGCAAGAAGTGGCTGACCAATTGGAGTTGCGCCGT
GTCGGACCGCAACACCAAGCTGGAAGCGACGCCTTGTTGACCGGAATGGCTTTTTTTAAGATGCGTGAGA
TGTTCTTCGAGGACAACATCGACCATGCGAAGTACTCCGGACACCTGTACGGCCTGGGTACCTCCTTCAT
TGTCAATGGCACCAACTTCCACGACAGCAACGGTGAGACGAACAGCGCTTCAGGCGGCCGCTCGAGTCTA
GAGGGCCCGCGGTTCGAAGGTAAGCCTATCCCTAACCCTCTCCTCGGTCTCGATTCTACGCGTACCGGTC
ATCATCACCATCACCATTGAGTTTAAACCCGCTGATCAGCCTCGACTGTGCCTTCTAAGGCCTGAGCTCG
CTGATCAGCCTCGATCGAGGATCCAGACATGATAAGATACATTGATGAGTTTGGACAAACCACAACTAGA
ATGCAGTGAAAAAAATGCTTTATTTGTGAAATTTGTGATGCTATTGCTTTATTTGTAACCATTATAAGCT
GCAATAAACAAGTTAACAACAACAATTGCATTCATTTTATGTTTCAGGTTCAGGGGGAGGTGTGGGAGGT
TTTTTAAAGCAAGTAAAACCTCTACAAATGTGGTATGGCTGATTATGATCAGTCGACCGATGCCCTTGAG
AGCCTTCAACCCAGTCAGCTCCTTCCGGTGGGCGCGGGGCATGACTATCGTCGCCGCACTTATGACTGTC
TTCTTTATCATGCAACTCGTAGGACAGGTGCCGGCAGCGCTCTGGGTCATTTTCGGCGAGGACCGCTTTC
GCTGGAGCGCGACGATGATCGGCCTGTCGCTTGCGGTATTCGGAATCTTGCACGCCCTCGCTCAAGCCTT
CGTCACTGGTCCCGCCACCAAACGTTTCGGCGAGAAGCAGGCCATTATCGCCGGCATGGCGGCCGACGCG
CTGGGCTACGTCTTGCTGGCGTTCGCGACGCGAGGCTGGATGGCCTTCCCCATTATGATTCTTCTCGCTT
CCGGCGGCATCGGGATGCCCGCGTTGCAGGCCATGCTGTCCAGGCAGGTAGATGACGACCATCAGGGACA
GCTTCAAGGATCGCTCGCGGCTCTTACCAGCCAGCAAAAGGCCAGGAACCGTAAAAAGGCCGCGTTGCTG
GCGTTTTTCCATAGGCTCCGCCCCCCTGACGAGCATCACAAAAATCGACGCTCAAGTCAGAGGTGGCGAA
ACCCGACAGGACTATAAAGATACCAGGCGTTTCCCCCTGGAAGCTCCCTCGTGCGCTCTCCTGTTCCGAC
CCTGCCGCTTACCGGATACCTGTCCGCCTTTCTCCCTTCGGGAAGCGTGGCGCTTTCTCAATGCTCACGC
TGTAGGTATCTCAGTTCGGTGTAGGTCGTTCGCTCCAAGCTGGGCTGTGTGCACGAACCCCCCGTTCAGC
CCGACCGCTGCGCCTTATCCGGTAACTATCGTCTTGAGTCCAACCCGGTAAGACACGACTTATCGCCACT
GGCAGCAGCCACTGGTAACAGGATTAGCAGAGCGAGGTATGTAGGCGGTGCTACAGAGTTCTTGAAGTGG
TGGCCTAACTACGGCTACACTAGAAGGACAGTATTTGGTATCTGCGCTCTGCTGAAGCCAGTTACCTTCG
GAAAAAGAGTTGGTAGCTCTTGATCCGGCAAACAAACCACCGCTGGTAGCGGTGGTTTTTTTGTTTGCAA
GCAGCAGATTACGCGCAGAAAAAAAGGATCTCAAGAAGATCCTTTGATCTTTTCTACGGGGTCTGACGCT
CAGTGGAACGAAAACTCACGTTAAGGGATTTTGGTCATGAGATTATCAAAAAGGATCTTCACCTAGATCC
TTTTAAATTAAAAATGAAGTTTTAAATCAATCTAAAGTATATATGAGTAAACTTGGTCTGACAGTTACCA
ATGCTTAATCAGTGAGGCACCTATCTCAGCGATCTGTCTATTTCGTTCATCCATAGTTGCCTGACTCCCC
GTCGTGTAGATAACTACGATACGGGAGGGCTTACCATCTGGCCCCAGTGCTGCAATGATACCGCGAGACC
CACGCTCACCGGCTCCAGATTTATCAGCAATAAACCAGCCAGCCGGAAGGGCCGAGCGCAGAAGTGGTCC
TGCAACTTTATCCGCCTCCATCCAGTCTATTAATTGTTGCCGGGAAGCTAGAGTAAGTAGTTCGCCAGTT
AATAGTTTGCGCAACGTTGTTGCCATTGCTGCAGGCATCGTGGTGTCACGCTCGTCGTTTGGTATGGCTT
CATTCAGCTCCGGTTCCCAACGATCAAGGCGAGTTACATGATCCCCCATGTTGTGCAAAAAAGCGGTTAG
CTCCTTCGGTCCTCCGATCGTTGTCAGAAGTAAGTTGGCCGCAGTGTTATCACTCATGGTTATGGCAGCA
CTGCATAATTCTCTTACTGTCATGCCATCCGTAAGATGCTTTTCTGTGACTGGTGAGTACTCAACCAAGT
CATTCTGAGAATAGTGTATGCGGCGACCGAGTTGCTCTTGCCCGGCGTCAACACGGGATAATACCGCGCC
ACATAGCAGAACTTTAAAAGTGCTCATCATTGGAAAACGTTCTTCGGGGCGAAAACTCTCAAGGATCTTA
CCGCTGTTGAGATCCAGTTCGATGTAACCCACTCGTGCACCCAACTGATCTTCAGCATCTTTTACTTTCA
CCAGCGTTTCTGGGTGAGCAAAAACAGGAAGGCAAAATGCCGCAAAAAAGGGAATAAGGGCGACACGGAA
ATGTTGAATACTCATACTCTTCCTTTTTCAATATTATTGAAGCATTTATCAGGGTTATTGTCTCATGAGC
GGATACATATTTGAATGTATTTAGAAAAATAAACAAATAGGGGTTCCGCGCACATTTCCCCGAAAAGTGC
CACCTGACGTCTAAGAAACCATTATTATCATGACATTAACCTATAAAAATAGGCGTATCACGAGGCCCTT
TCGT
